Addgene plasmid #211720: pFB-MeCP2.9Ch (pc2385)
Purpose: Expresses MeCP2 (aa163-309) mCherry tagged in insect cells
Depositing lab: Cristina Cardoso. Depositing organization: Technische Universitaet Darmstadt. Publication: Direct homo- and hetero-interactions of MeCP2 and MBD2. Becker A, Allmann L, Hofstatter M, Casa V, Weber P, Lehmkuhl A, Herce HD, Cardoso MC. PLoS One. 2013;8(1):e53730. doi: 10.1371/journal.pone.0053730. Epub 2013 Jan 15. PubMed 23335972.
Backbone
  Vector backbone: pFastBac1
  Backbone manufacturer: Invitrogen
  Backbone size w/o insert (bp): 4472
  Vector type: Insect Expression
  Selectable markers: Gentamicin
Growth in bacteria
  Bacterial resistance: Ampicillin, 100 μg/mL
  Growth temperature: 37°C
  Growth strain: DH5alpha
  Copy number: High Copy
Gene/Insert
  Gene/Insert name: MeCP2 aa163-309 (alt name: Methyl-CpG Binding Protein 2)
  Species: R. norvegicus (rat)
  Promoter: Polyhedrin Promoter
  Tag / fusion protein: mCherry (C terminal on insert)
  Cloning method: Restriction Enzyme; 5′ cloning site XbaI (not destroyed); 3′ cloning site NotI (not destroyed)
  Sequencing primers: 5′ AAATGATAACCATCTCGC; 3′ TTCAGCTTGGCGGTCTGGGT
Terms and licenses: Academic/Nonprofit Terms; Industry Terms: Not Available to Industry
How to cite: pFB-MeCP2.9Ch (pc2385) was a gift from Cristina Cardoso (Addgene plasmid # 211720 ; http://n2t.net/addgene:211720 ; RRID:Addgene_211720)
