[The description below was written by a language model from this plasmid's Addgene catalogue record and pLannotate feature annotations shown in this document.]
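Description:
pFB-MeCP2.9Ch (pc2385) is a baculovirus donor plasmid built on the pFastBac1 backbone for producing a fluorescently tagged fragment of methyl-CpG binding protein 2 in insect cells. In E. coli it is maintained as a high-copy plasmid through a ColE1/pUC-type origin and selected with ampicillin via the β-lactamase gene. An f1 origin and small remnants of bom and lacZα are also annotated in the backbone. The sequenced record is about 5.9 kb.

The expression cassette lies between the right and left ends of a mini-Tn7 element. Within these ends are a gentamicin acetyltransferase gene driven by a class 1 integron Pc promoter, and, in the opposite orientation, the Autographa californica polyhedrin promoter followed by the insert and an SV40 polyadenylation signal. This arrangement allows Tn7-mediated transposition of the whole cassette into a baculovirus shuttle genome (bacmid) in a suitable E. coli host. Gentamicin resistance marks the transposed segment, and the resulting recombinant bacmid is used to generate virus that drives strong, very late expression in infected insect cells.

The insert encodes residues 163–309 of rat MeCP2, cloned between XbaI and NotI sites and fused at its C terminus to the monomeric red fluorescent protein mCherry. The automated annotation matches this fragment to the mouse Mecp2 reference entry, which probably reflects close homology rather than contradicting the catalogue's species assignment. According to the associated publication title, the construct belongs to a study of direct homo- and hetero-interactions between MeCP2 and MBD2, which suggests that a tagged fragment like this one was used for interaction work, though the record does not state the specific experiments.
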