Features (pLannotate 1.2.2; 16 found; start..end, strand, type, name):
     13..467     +  rep_origin     f1 ori (sequence partly withheld): f1 bacteriophage origin of replication; arrow indicates direction of (+) strand synthesis
    493..597     +  promoter       AmpR promoter: bla
    598..1458    +  CDS            AmpR: β-lactamase; bla; confers resistance to ampicillin, carbenicillin, and related antibiotics
   1629..2217    +  rep_origin     ori: high-copy-number ColE1/pMB1/pBR322/pUC origin of replication
   2403..2454    -  misc_feature   bom (fragment): basis of mobility region from pBR322
   2522..2746    -  mobile_element Tn7R: mini-Tn7 element (right end of the Tn7 transposon) Tn7
   2813..3346    -  CDS            GmR: gentamycin acetyltransferase; aacC1; confers resistance to gentamycin
   3516..3544    -  promoter       Pc promoter: intI1 (promoter lies within the coding sequence); class 1 integron promoter
   3522..3869    -  CDS            YPR2_ECOLX (fragment): Protein predicted: Swiss-Prot protein existence level 4. From Escherichia coli.
   3896..3987    +  promoter       polyhedrin promoter: polh from Autographa californica; promoter for the baculovirus polyhedrin gene
   3994..4476    +  CDS            Mecp2 (fragment): MECP2_MOUSE - Experimental evidence at protein level: Swiss-Prot protein existence level 1. Chromosomal protein that binds to methylated DNA. It can bind specifically to a single methyl-CpG pair. It is not influenced by sequences flanking the methyl-CpGs. Mediates transcriptional repression through interaction with histone deacetylase and the corepressor SIN3. Binds both 5-methylcytosine (5mC) and 5-hydroxymethylcytosine (5hmC)- containing DNA, with a preference for 5-methylcytosine (5mC). From Mus musculus (Mouse).
   4519..5226    +  CDS            mCherry: mCherry is a basic (constitutively fluorescent) red fluorescent protein published in 2004, derived from Discosoma sp.. It is reported to be a very rapidly-maturing monomer with low acid sensitivity.
   5298..5381    +  CDS            large T antigen (fragment): large T antigen from SV40 (simian virus 40)
   5404..5538    +  polyA_signal   SV40 poly(A) signal: SV40 polyadenylation signal
   5567..5732    -  mobile_element Tn7L: mini-Tn7 element (left end of the Tn7 transposon) Tn7
   5895..8       +  CDS            lacZα (fragment) (across the origin): LacZα fragment of β-galactosidase; lacZ fragment
>Addgene plasmid #211720 | pFB-MeCP2.9Ch (pc2385) | addgene full sequence | sequence record 422718 | Addgene NGS Result
ATGGCGAATGGG
[124 nt withheld, positions 13-136]
C
[91 nt withheld, positions 138-228]
A
[49 nt withheld, positions 230-278]
CCTTTGACGTTGGAGTCCACGTTCTT
[37 nt withheld, positions 305-341]
ACCCTATCTCGGTCTATTCTTTTGATTTATAAGGGATTTTGCCGATTTCGGCCTATTGGTTAAAAAATGA
GCTGATTTAACAAAAATTTAACGCGAATTTTAACAAAATATTAACGCTTACAATTTAGGTGGCACTTTTC
GGGGAAATGTGCGCGGAACCCCTATTTGTTTATTTTTCTAAATACATTCAAATATGTATCCGCTCATGAG
ACAATAACCCTGATAAATGCTTCAATAATATTGAAAAAGGAAGAGTATGAGTATTCAACATTTCCGTGTC
GCCCTTATTCCCTTTTTTGCGGCATTTTGCCTTCCTGTTTTTGCTCACCCAGAAACGCTGGTGAAAGTAA
AAGATGCTGAAGATCAGTTGGGTGCACGAGTGGGTTACATCGAACTGGATCTCAACAGCGGTAAGATCCT
TGAGAGTTTTCGCCCCGAAGAACGTTTTCCAATGATGAGCACTTTTAAAGTTCTGCTATGTGGCGCGGTA
TTATCCCGTATTGACGCCGGGCAAGAGCAACTCGGTCGCCGCATACACTATTCTCAGAATGACTTGGTTG
AGTACTCACCAGTCACAGAAAAGCATCTTACGGATGGCATGACAGTAAGAGAATTATGCAGTGCTGCCAT
AACCATGAGTGATAACACTGCGGCCAACTTACTTCTGACAACGATCGGAGGACCGAAGGAGCTAACCGCT
TTTTTGCACAACATGGGGGATCATGTAACTCGCCTTGATCGTTGGGAACCGGAGCTGAATGAAGCCATAC
CAAACGACGAGCGTGACACCACGATGCCTGTAGCAATGGCAACAACGTTGCGCAAACTATTAACTGGCGA
ACTACTTACTCTAGCTTCCCGGCAACAATTAATAGACTGGATGGAGGCGGATAAAGTTGCAGGACCACTT
CTGCGCTCGGCCCTTCCGGCTGGCTGGTTTATTGCTGATAAATCTGGAGCCGGTGAGCGTGGGTCTCGCG
GTATCATTGCAGCACTGGGGCCAGATGGTAAGCCCTCCCGTATCGTAGTTATCTACACGACGGGGAGTCA
GGCAACTATGGATGAACGAAATAGACAGATCGCTGAGATAGGTGCCTCACTGATTAAGCATTGGTAACTG
TCAGACCAAGTTTACTCATATATACTTTAGATTGATTTAAAACTTCATTTTTAATTTAAAAGGATCTAGG
TGAAGATCCTTTTTGATAATCTCATGACCAAAATCCCTTAACGTGAGTTTTCGTTCCACTGAGCGTCAGA
CCCCGTAGAAAAGATCAAAGGATCTTCTTGAGATCCTTTTTTTCTGCGCGTAATCTGCTGCTTGCAAACA
AAAAAACCACCGCTACCAGCGGTGGTTTGTTTGCCGGATCAAGAGCTACCAACTCTTTTTCCGAAGGTAA
CTGGCTTCAGCAGAGCGCAGATACCAAATACTGTTCTTCTAGTGTAGCCGTAGTTAGGCCACCACTTCAA
GAACTCTGTAGCACCGCCTACATACCTCGCTCTGCTAATCCTGTTACCAGTGGCTGCTGCCAGTGGCGAT
AAGTCGTGTCTTACCGGGTTGGACTCAAGACGATAGTTACCGGATAAGGCGCAGCGGTCGGGCTGAACGG
GGGGTTCGTGCACACAGCCCAGCTTGGAGCGAACGACCTACACCGAACTGAGATACCTACAGCGTGAGCT
ATGAGAAAGCGCCACGCTTCCCGAAGGGAGAAAGGCGGACAGGTATCCGGTAAGCGGCAGGGTCGGAACA
GGAGAGCGCACGAGGGAGCTTCCAGGGGGAAACGCCTGGTATCTTTATAGTCCTGTCGGGTTTCGCCACC
TCTGACTTGAGCGTCGATTTTTGTGATGCTCGTCAGGGGGGCGGAGCCTATGGAAAAACGCCAGCAACGC
GGCCTTTTTACGGTTCCTGGCCTTTTGCTGGCCTTTTGCTCACATGTTCTTTCCTGCGTTATCCCCTGAT
TCTGTGGATAACCGTATTACCGCCTTTGAGTGAGCTGATACCGCTCGCCGCAGCCGAACGACCGAGCGCA
GCGAGTCAGTGAGCGAGGAAGCGGAAGAGCGCCTGATGCGGTATTTTCTCCTTACGCATCTGTGCGGTAT
TTCACACCGCATAGACCAGCCGCGTAACCTGGCAAAATCGGTTACGGTTGAGTAATAAATGGATGCCCTG
CGTAAGCGGGTGTGGGCGGACAATAAAGTCTTAAACTGAACAAAATAGATCTAAACTATGACAATAAAGT
CTTAAACTAGACAGAATAGTTGTAAACTGAAATCAGTCCAGTTATGCTGTGAAAAAGCATACTGGACTTT
TGTTATGGCTAAAGCAAACTCTTCATTTTCTGAAGTGCAAATTGCCCGTCGTATTAAAGAGGGGCGTGGC
CAAGGGCATGGTAAAGACTATATTCGCGGCGTTGTGACAATTTACCGAACAACTCCGCGGCCGGGAAGCC
GATCTCGGCTTGAACGAATTGTTAGGTGGCGGTACTTGGGTCGATATCAAAGTGCATCACTTCTTCCCGT
ATGCCCAACTTTGTATAGAGAGCCACTGCGGGATCGTCACCGTAATCTGCTTGCACGTAGATCACATAAG
CACCAAGCGCGTTGGCCTCATGCTTGAGGAGATTGATGAGCGCGGTGGCAATGCCCTGCCTCCGGTGCTC
GCCGGAGACTGCGAGATCATAGATATAGATCTCACTACGCGGCTGCTCAAACTTGGGCAGAACGTAAGCC
GCGAGAGCGCCAACAACCGCTTCTTGGTCGAAGGCAGCAAGCGCGATGAATGTCTTACTACGGAGCAAGT
TCCCGAGGTAATCGGAGTCCGGCTGATGTTGGGAGTAGGTGGCTACGTCTCCGAACTCACGACCGAAAAG
ATCAAGAGCAGCCCGCATGGATTTGACTTGGTCAGGGCCGAGCCTACATGTGCGAATGATGCCCATACTT
GAGCCACCTAACTTTGTTTTAGGGCGACTGCCCTGCTGCGTAACATCGTTGCTGCTCCATAACATCAAAC
ATCGACCCACGGCGTAACGCGCTTGCTGCTTGGATGCCCGAGGCATAGACTGTACAAAAAAACAGTCATA
ACAAGCCATGAAAACCGCCACTGCGCCGTTACCACCGCTGCGTTCGGTCAAGGTTCTGGACCAGTTGCGT
GAGCGCATACGCTACTTGCATTACAGTTTACGAACCGAACAGGCTTATGTCAACTGGGTTCGTGCCTTCA
TCCGTTTCCACGGTGTGCGTCACCCGGCAACCTTGGGCAGCAGCGAAGTCGAGGCATTTCTGTCCTGGCT
GGCGAACGAGCGCAAGGTTTCGGTCTCCACGCATCGTCAGGCATTGGCGGCCTTGCTGTTCTTCTACGGC
AAGGTGCTGTGCACGGATCTGCCCTGGCTTCAGGAGATCGGAAGACCTCGGCCGTCGCGGCGCTTGCCGG
TGGTGCTGACCCCGGATGAAGTGGTTCGCATCCTCGGTTTTCTGGAAGGCGAGCATCGTTTGTTCGCCCA
GGACTCTAGCTATAGTTCTAGTGGTTGGCTACGTATACTCCGGAATATTAATAGATCATGGAGATAATTA
AAATGATAACCATCTCGCAAATAAATAAGTATTTTACTGTTTTCGTAACAGTTTTGTAATAAAAAAACCT
ATAAATATTCCGGATTATTCATACCGTCCCACCATCGGGCGCGGATCCGCCATGGGGAGCCCTTCCAGGA
GAGAACAGAAACCACCTAAGAAGCCCAAATCTCCCAAAGCTCCAGGAACTGGCAGGGGTCGGGGACGCCC
GAAAGGGAGCGGCACTGGGAGACCAAAGGCAGCAGCATCAGAAGGTGTTCAAGTGAAAAGGGTCCTGGAG
AAGAGCCCTGGGAAACTTCTCGTCAAGATGCCTTTCCAAGCATCACCTGGGGGTAAGGGTGAGGGAGGTG
GGGCTACCACATCTGCGCAGGTCATGGTGATCAAACGCCCTGGCAGAAAGCGAAAAGCTGAAGCTGACCC
CCAGGCCATTCCTAAGAAACGGGGTAGAAAGCCTGGGAGTGTGGTGGCAGCTGCTGCTGCAGAGGCCAAA
AAGAAAGCTGTGAAGGAATCTTCTATACGGTCTGTGCAGGAGACTGTGCTCCCCATCAAGAAGCGCAAGA
CCCGGAGCGGCCCGGGATCCCCGAAGAAGAAGCGCAAAGTATACACCATGGTGAGCAAGGGCGAGGAGGA
TAACATGGCCATCATCAAGGAGTTCATGCGCTTCAAGGTGCACATGGAGGGCTCCGTGAACGGCCACGAG
TTCGAGATCGAGGGCGAGGGCGAGGGCCGCCCCTACGAGGGCACCCAGACCGCCAAGCTGAAGGTGACCA
AGGGTGGCCCCCTGCCCTTCGCCTGGGACATCCTGTCCCCTCAGTTCATGTACGGCTCCAAGGCCTACGT
GAAGCACCCCGCCGACATCCCCGACTACTTGAAGCTGTCCTTCCCCGAGGGCTTCAAGTGGGAGCGCGTG
ATGAACTTCGAGGACGGCGGCGTGGTGACCGTGACCCAGGACTCCTCCCTGCAGGACGGCGAGTTCATCT
ACAAGGTGAAGCTGCGCGGCACCAACTTCCCCTCCGACGGCCCCGTAATGCAGAAGAAGACCATGGGCTG
GGAGGCCTCCTCCGAGCGGATGTACCCCGAGGACGGCGCCCTGAAGGGCGAGATCAAGCAGAGGCTGAAG
CTGAAGGACGGCGGCCACTACGACGCTGAGGTCAAGACCACCTACAAGGCCAAGAAGCCCGTGCAGCTGC
CCGGCGCCTACAACGTCAACATCAAGTTGGACATCACCTCCCACAACGAGGACTACACCATCGTGGAACA
GTACGAACGCGCCGAGGGCCGCCACTCCACCGGCGGCATGGACGAGCTGTACAAGTAAAGCGGCCGCGAC
TCTAGAGCCTGCAGTCTCGAGGCATGCGGTACCAAGCTTGTCGAGAAGTACTAGAGGATCATAATCAGCC
ATACCACATTTGTAGAGGTTTTACTTGCTTTAAAAAACCTCCCACACCTCCCCCTGAACCTGAAACATAA
AATGAATGCAATTGTTGTTGTTAACTTGTTTATTGCAGCTTATAATGGTTACAAATAAAGCAATAGCATC
ACAAATTTCACAAATAAAGCATTTTTTTCACTGCATTCTAGTTGTGGTTTGTCCAAACTCATCAATGTAT
CTTATCATGTCTGGATCTGATCACTGCTTGAGCCTAGGAGATCCGAACCAGATAAGTGAAATCTAGTTCC
AAACTATTTTGTCATTTTTAATTTTCGTATTAGCTTACGACGCTACACCCAGTTCCCATCTATTTTGTCA
CTCTTCCCTAAATAATCCTTAAAAACTCCATTTCCACCCCTCCCAGTTCCCAACTATTTTGTCCGCCCAC
AGCGGGGCATTTTTCTTCCTGTTATGTTTTTAATCAAACATCCTGCCAACTCCATGTGACAAACCGTCAT
CTTCGGCTACTTTTTCTCTGTCACAGAATGAAAATTTTTCTGTCATCTCTTCGTTATTAATGTTTGTAAT
TGACTGAATATCAACGCTTATTTGCAGCCTGA
